Addgene plasmid #239561: pFUW mito-GRX1-roGFP2
Purpose: Expression and mitochondrial localization of Grx1-roGFP2
Depositing lab: Tim Ahfeldt & Joel Blanchard. Depositing organization: Icahn School of Medicine at Mount Sinai. Publication: Genetically encoded and modular subcellular organelle probes reveal dysfunction in lysosomes and mitochondria driven by PRKN knockout. Goldman, C., Kareva, T., Sarrafha, L., Schuldt, B.R., Sahasrabudhe, A., Ahfeldt, T., and Blanchard, J.W. iScience 28 (2025) 10.1016/j.isci.2025.112816.
Backbone
  Vector backbone: pFUW
  Backbone size w/o insert (bp): 9221
  Vector type: Lentiviral
Growth in bacteria
  Bacterial resistance: Ampicillin, 100 μg/mL
  Growth temperature: 37°C
  Growth strain: NEB Stable
  Copy number: High Copy
Gene/Insert
  Gene/Insert name: roGFP2
  Species: Aequorea victoria
  Insert size (bp): 1347
  Promoter: UbC
  Cloning method: Gibson Cloning
  Sequencing primers: 5′ hUBCpro-F; 3′ WPRE-R
Terms and licenses: Academic/Nonprofit Terms; Industry Terms: Not Available to Industry
How to cite: pFUW mito-GRX1-roGFP2 was a gift from Tim Ahfeldt & Joel Blanchard (Addgene plasmid # 239561 ; http://n2t.net/addgene:239561 ; RRID:Addgene_239561)
