[The description below was written by a language model from this plasmid's Addgene catalogue record and pLannotate feature annotations shown in this document.]
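Description:
pFUW mito-GRX1-roGFP2 is a lentiviral transfer plasmid built on the pFUW backbone for expressing a mitochondrially targeted, genetically encoded glutathione redox sensor in mammalian cells. It is propagated in E. coli as a high-copy plasmid through a ColE1/pUC-type origin and is selected with ampicillin via the β-lactamase gene. The viral portion has a third-generation-style layout. A CMV enhancer/promoter drives transcription of the genomic RNA from a truncated HIV-1 5' LTR, followed by the Ψ packaging signal with adjoining gag fragment, the Rev response element for Rev-dependent nuclear export, and the cPPT/CTS that aids nuclear import of the reverse-transcribed genome. A second truncated LTR and a bGH polyadenylation signal close the viral unit. Production of particles would require packaging and envelope functions supplied in trans.

The payload is driven by the human ubiquitin C promoter, which gives broad constitutive expression. The open reading frame begins with a fragment of the Neurospora crassa ATP synthase subunit 9 protein, a commonly used mitochondrial presequence. This is followed by human glutaredoxin-1 (GLRX) and then a GFP-derived coding sequence that the annotation tool labels EGFP but which the record identifies as roGFP2, the redox-sensitive Aequorea victoria GFP variant. Fusing Grx1 to roGFP2 couples the fluorophore's disulfide state to the local glutathione redox potential, allowing ratiometric readout. A WPRE downstream of the fusion enhances transcript stability and expression.

The sequenced record is 8,586 nt, shorter than the sum of the catalogue's backbone and insert sizes; the record does not explain this difference. The associated publication describes modular organelle probes used to examine lysosomal and mitochondrial dysfunction caused by PRKN knockout.
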