Features (pLannotate 1.2.2; 21 found; start..end, strand, type, name):
     33..85      -  misc_feature   bom (fragment): basis of mobility region from pBR322
    240..619     +  enhancer       CMV enhancer: human cytomegalovirus immediate early enhancer
    620..819     +  promoter       CMV promoter: human cytomegalovirus (CMV) immediate early promoter
    837..1017    +  LTR            5' LTR (truncated): truncated 5' long terminal repeat (LTR) from HIV-1
   1064..1189    +  misc_feature   HIV-1 Ψ: packaging signal of human immunodeficiency virus type 1
   1173..1536    +  CDS            HIV-1 gag (fragment): gag protein from human immunodeficiency virus 1; gag
   1682..1915    +  misc_feature   RRE: The Rev response element (RRE) of HIV-1 allows for Rev-dependent mRNA export from the nucleus to the cytoplasm.
   2292..2392    +  CDS            Rev (fragment): human immunodeficiency virus 1 (HIV-1) Rev protein; rev; enhances nuclear export of unspliced and incompletely spliced viral mRNAs
   2442..2559    +  misc_feature   cPPT/CTS: central polypurine tract and central termination sequence of HIV-1
   2624..3835    +  promoter       UbC promoter: human ubiquitin C promoter
   3888..4115    +  CDS            oli (fragment): ATP9_NEUCR - Also known as atp-9, atp9, prl-1. Experimental evidence at protein level: Swiss-Prot protein existence level 1. Mitochondrial membrane ATP synthase (F(1)F(0) ATP synthase or Complex V) produces ATP from ADP in the presence of a proton gradient across the membrane which is generated by electron transport complexes of the respiratory chain. F-type ATPases consist of two structural domains, F(1) - containing the extramembraneous catalytic core and F(0) - containing the membrane proton channel, linked together by a central stalk and a peripheral stalk. During catalysis, ATP synthesis
   4101..4415    +  CDS            GLRX: GLRX1_HUMAN - Also known as GRX. Experimental evidence at protein level: Swiss-Prot protein existence level 1. Has a glutathione-disulfide oxidoreductase activity in the presence of NADPH and glutathione reductase. Reduces low molecular weight disulfides and proteins. From Homo sapiens (Human).
   4518..5234    +  CDS            EGFP: the original enhanced GFP (Yang et al., 1996) mammalian codon-optimized
   5235..5254    +  misc_feature   MCS (fragment): pBluescript multiple cloning site
   5254..5842    +  misc_feature   WPRE: woodchuck hepatitis virus posttranscriptional regulatory element
   5779..6360    +  CDS            nef (fragment): NEF_HV1H2 - Experimental evidence at protein level: Swiss-Prot protein existence level 1. Extracellular Nef protein targets CD4(+) T-lymphocytes for apoptosis by interacting with CXCR4 surface receptors. From Human immunodeficiency virus type 1 group M subtype B (isolate HXB2) (HIV-1).
   6367..6547    +  LTR            5' LTR (truncated): truncated 5' long terminal repeat (LTR) from HIV-1
   6579..6690    +  polyA_signal   bGH poly(A) signal: bovine growth hormone polyadenylation signal
   6836..7424    -  rep_origin     ori: high-copy-number ColE1/pMB1/pBR322/pUC origin of replication
   7595..8455    -  CDS            AmpR: β-lactamase; bla; confers resistance to ampicillin, carbenicillin, and related antibiotics
   8456..8560    -  promoter       AmpR promoter: bla
>Addgene plasmid #239561 | pFUW mito-GRX1-roGFP2 | addgene full sequence | sequence record 477263 | Addgene NGS Result
ACGTCGACGGATCGGGAGATCTCCCGATCCCCTATGGTGCACTCTCAGTACAATCTGCTCTGATGCCGCA
TAGTTAAGCCAGTATCTGCTCCCTGCTTGTGTGTTGGAGGTCGCTGAGTAGTGCGCGAGCAAAATTTAAG
CTACAACAAGGCAAGGCTTGACCGACAATTGCATGAAGAATCTGCTTAGGGTTAGGCGTTTTGCGCTGCT
TCGCGATGTACGGGCCAGATATACGCGTTGACATTGATTATTGACTAGTTATTAATAGTAATCAATTACG
GGGTCATTAGTTCATAGCCCATATATGGAGTTCCGCGTTACATAACTTACGGTAAATGGCCCGCCTGGCT
GACCGCCCAACGACCCCCGCCCATTGACGTCAATAATGACGTATGTTCCCATAGTAACGCCAATAGGGAC
TTTCCATTGACGTCAATGGGTGGAGTATTTACGGTAAACTGCCCACTTGGCAGTACATCAAGTGTATCAT
ATGCCAAGTACGCCCCCTATTGACGTCAATGACGGTAAATGGCCCGCCTGGCATTATGCCCAGTACATGA
CCTTATGGGACTTTCCTACTTGGCAGTACATCTACGTATTAGTCATCGCTATTACCATGGTGATGCGGTT
TTGGCAGTACATCAATGGGCGTGGATAGCGGTTTGACTCACGGGGATTTCCAAGTCTCCACCCCATTGAC
GTCAATGGGAGTTTGTTTTGGCACCAAAATCAACGGGACTTTCCAAAATGTCGTAACAACTCCGCCCCAT
TGACGCAAATGGGCGGTAGGCGTGTACGGTGGGAGGTCTATATAAGCAGCGCGTTTTGCCTGTACTGGGT
CTCTCTGGTTAGACCAGATCTGAGCCTGGGAGCTCTCTGGCTAACTAGGGAACCCACTGCTTAAGCCTCA
ATAAAGCTTGCCTTGAGTGCTTCAAGTAGTGTGTGCCCGTCTGTTGTGTGACTCTGGTAACTAGAGATCC
CTCAGACCCTTTTAGTCAGTGTGGAAAATCTCTAGCAGTGGCGCCCGAACAGGGACTTGAAAGCGAAAGG
GAAACCAGAGGAGCTCTCTCGACGCAGGACTCGGCTTGCTGAAGCGCGCACGGCAAGAGGCGAGGGGCGG
CGACTGGTGAGTACGCCAAAAATTTTGACTAGCGGAGGCTAGAAGGAGAGAGATGGGTGCGAGAGCGTCA
GTATTAAGCGGGGGAGAATTAGATCGCGATGGGAAAAAATTCGGTTAAGGCCAGGGGGAAAGAAAAAATA
TAAATTAAAACATATAGTATGGGCAAGCAGGGAGCTAGAACGATTCGCAGTTAATCCTGGCCTGTTAGAA
ACATCAGAAGGCTGTAGACAAATACTGGGACAGCTACAACCATCCCTTCAGACAGGATCAGAAGAACTTA
GATCATTATATAATACAGTAGCAACCCTCTATTGTGTGCATCAAAGGATAGAGATAAAAGACACCAAGGA
AGCTTTAGACAAGATAGAGGAAGAGCAAAACAAAAGTAAGACCACCGCACAGCAAGCGGCCGCTGATCTT
CAGACCTGGAGGAGGAGATATGAGGGACAATTGGAGAAGTGAATTATATAAATATAAAGTAGTAAAAATT
GAACCATTAGGAGTAGCACCCACCAAGGCAAAGAGAAGAGTGGTGCAGAGAGAAAAAAGAGCAGTGGGAA
TAGGAGCTTTGTTCCTTGGGTTCTTGGGAGCAGCAGGAAGCACTATGGGCGCAGCGTCAATGACGCTGAC
GGTACAGGCCAGACAATTATTGTCTGGTATAGTGCAGCAGCAGAACAATTTGCTGAGGGCTATTGAGGCG
CAACAGCATCTGTTGCAACTCACAGTCTGGGGCATCAAGCAGCTCCAGGCAAGAATCCTGGCTGTGGAAA
GATACCTAAAGGATCAACAGCTCCTGGGGATTTGGGGTTGCTCTGGAAAACTCATTTGCACCACTGCTGT
GCCTTGGAATGCTAGTTGGAGTAATAAATCTCTGGAACAGATTTGGAATCACACGACCTGGATGGAGTGG
GACAGAGAAATTAACAATTACACAAGCTTAATACACTCCTTAATTGAAGAATCGCAAAACCAGCAAGAAA
AGAATGAACAAGAATTATTGGAATTAGATAAATGGGCAAGTTTGTGGAATTGGTTTAACATAACAAATTG
GCTGTGGTATATAAAATTATTCATAATGATAGTAGGAGGCTTGGTAGGTTTAAGAATAGTTTTTGCTGTA
CTTTCTATAGTGAATAGAGTTAGGCAGGGATATTCACCATTATCGTTTCAGACCCACCTCCCAACCCCGA
GGGGACCCGACAGGCCCGAAGGAATAGAAGAAGAAGGTGGAGAGAGAGACAGAGACAGATCCATTCGATT
AGTGAACGGATCGGCACTGCGTGCGCCAATTCTGCAGACAAATGGCAGTATTCATCCACAATTTTAAAAG
AAAAGGGGGGATTGGGGGGTACAGTGCAGGGGAAAGAATAGTAGACATAATAGCAACAGACATACAAACT
AAAGAATTACAAAAACAAATTACAAAAATTCAAAATTTTCGGGTTTATTACAGGGACAGCAGAGATCCAG
TTTGGTTAATTAACCCGTGTCGGCTCCAGATCTGGCCTCCGCGCCGGGTTTTGGCGCCTCCCGCGGGCGC
CCCCCTCCTCACGGCGAGCGCTGCCACGTCAGACGAAGGGCGCAGCGAGCGTCCTGATCCTTCCGCCCGG
ACGCTCAGGACAGCGGCCCGCTGCTCATAAGACTCGGCCTTAGAACCCCAGTATCAGCAGAAGGACATTT
TAGGACGGGACTTGGGTGACTCTAGGGCACTGGTTTTCTTTCCAGAGAGCGGAACAGGCGAGGAAAAGTA
GTCCCTTCTCGGCGATTCTGCGGAGGGATCTCCGTGGGGCGGTGAACGCCGATGATTATATAAGGACGCG
CCGGGTGTGGCACAGCTAGTTCCGTCGCAGCCGGGATTTGGGTCGCGGTTCTTGTTTGTGGATCGCTGTG
ATCGTCACTTGGTGAGTAGCGGGCTGCTGGGCTGGCCGGGGCTTTCGTGGCCGCCGGGCCGCTCGGTGGG
ACGGAAGCGTGTGGAGAGACCGCCAAGGGCTGTAGTCTGGGTCCGCGAGCAAGGTTGCCCTGAACTGGGG
GTTGGGGGGAGCGCAGCAAAATGGCGGCTGTTCCCGAGTCTTGAATGGAAGACGCTTGTGAGGCGGGCTG
TGAGGTCGTTGAAACAAGGTGGGGGGCATGGTGGGCGGCAAGAACCCAAGGTCTTGAGGCCTTCGCTAAT
GCGGGAAAGCTCTTATTCGGGTGAGATGGGCTGGGGCACCATCTGGGGACCCTGACGTGAAGTTTGTCAC
TGACTGGAGAACTCGGTTTGTCGTCTGTTGCGGGGGCGGCAGTTATGGCGGTGCCGTTGGGCAGTGCACC
CGTACCTTTGGGAGCGCGCGCCCTCGTCGTGTCGTGACGTCACCCGTTCTGTTGGCTTATAATGCAGGGT
GGGGCCACCTGCCGGTAGGTGTGCGGTAGGCTTTTCTCCGTCGCAGGACGCAGGGTTCGGGCCTAGGGTA
GGCTCTCCTGAATCGACAGGCGCCGGACCTCTGGTGAGGGGAGGGATAAGTGAGGCGTCAGTTTCTTTGG
TCGGTTTTATGTACCTATCTTCTTAAGTAGCTGAAGCTCCGGTTTTGAACTATGCGCTCGGGGTTGGCGA
GTGTGTTTTGTGAAGTTTTTTAGGCACCTTTTGAAATGTAATCATTTGGGTCAATATGTAATTTTCAGTG
TTAGACTAGTAAATTGTCCGCTAAATTCTGGCCGTTTTTGGCTTTTTTGTTAGACGAAGCTTGGGCCCGG
GAATTAATTCACCATGTCTAGATTAATTAAGCTAGCGATGGCCTCCACTCGTGTCCTCGCCTCTCGCCTG
GCCTCCCAGATGGCTGCTTCCGCCAAGGTTGCCCGCCCTGCTGTCCGCGTTGCTCAGGTCAGCAAGCGCA
CCATCCAGACTGGCTCCCCCCTCCAGACCCTCAAGCGCACCCAGATGACCTCCATCGTCAACGCCACCAC
CCGCCAGGCTTTCCAGAAGCGCGCCTACTCTTCCGGATCCGCTCAAGAGTTTGTGAACTGCAAAATCCAG
CCTGGGAAGGTGGTTGTGTTCATCAAGCCCACCTGCCCGTACTGCAGGAGGGCCCAAGAGATCCTCAGTC
AATTGCCCATCAAACAAGGGCTTCTGGAATTTGTCGATATCACAGCCACCAACCACACTAACGAGATTCA
AGATTATTTGCAACAGCTCACGGGAGCAAGAACGGTGCCTCGAGTCTTTATTGGTAAAGATTGTATAGGC
GGATGCAGTGATCTAGTCTCTTTGCAACAGAGTGGGGAACTGCTGACGCGGCTAAAGCAGATTGGAGCTC
TGCAGACTAGTGGTGGTTCAGGTGGTGGTGGTTCAGGTGGTGGTGGTTCAGGTGGAGGAGGATCAGGAGG
AGGAGGATCAGGAGGAGGAGGATCAGGAGGAGAATTCGTGAGCAAGGGCGAGGAGCTGTTCACCGGGGTG
GTGCCCATCCTGGTCGAGCTGGACGGCGACGTAAACGGCCACAAGTTCAGCGTGTCCGGCGAGGGCGAGG
GCGATGCCACCTACGGCAAGCTGACCCTGAAGTTCATCTCCACCACCGGCAAGCTGCCCGTGCCCTGGCC
CACCCTCGTGACCACCCTGACCTACGGCGTGCAGTGCTTCAGCCGCTACCCCGACCACATGAAGCAGCAC
GACTTCTTCAAGTCCGCCATGCCCGAAGGCTACGTCCAGGAGCGCACCATCTTCTTCAAGGACGACGGCA
ACTACAAGACCCGCGCCGAGGTGAAGTTCGAGGGCGACACCCTGGTGAACCGCATCGAGCTGAAGGGCAT
CGACTTCAAGGAGGACGGCAACATCCTGGGGCACAAGCTGGAGTACAACTACAACTGCCACAACGTCTAT
ATCATGGCCGACAAGCAGAAGAACGGCATCAAGGTGAACTTCAAGATCCGCCACAACATCGAGGACGGCA
GCGTGCAGCTCGCCGACCACTACCAGCAGAACACCCCCATCGGCGACGGCCCCGTGCTGCTGCCCGACAA
CCACTACCTGAGCACCTGCTCCGCCCTGAGCAAAGACCCCAACGAGAAGCGCGATCACATGGTCCTGCTG
GAGTTCGTGACCGCCGCCGGGATCACTCTCGGCATGGACGAGCTGTACAAGTAACGATATCAAGCTTATC
GATAATCAACCTCTGGATTACAAAATTTGTGAAAGATTGACTGGTATTCTTAACTATGTTGCTCCTTTTA
CGCTATGTGGATACGCTGCTTTAATGCCTTTGTATCATGCTATTGCTTCCCGTATGGCTTTCATTTTCTC
CTCCTTGTATAAATCCTGGTTGCTGTCTCTTTATGAGGAGTTGTGGCCCGTTGTCAGGCAACGTGGCGTG
GTGTGCACTGTGTTTGCTGACGCAACCCCCACTGGTTGGGGCATTGCCACCACCTGTCAGCTCCTTTCCG
GGACTTTCGCTTTCCCCCTCCCTATTGCCACGGCGGAACTCATCGCCGCCTGCCTTGCCCGCTGCTGGAC
AGGGGCTCGGCTGTTGGGCACTGACAATTCCGTGGTGTTGTCGGGGAAATCATCGTCCTTTCCTTGGCTG
CTCGCCTGTGTTGCCACCTGGATTCTGCGCGGGACGTCCTTCTGCTACGTCCCTTCGGCCCTCAATCCAG
CGGACCTTCCTTCCCGCGGCCTGCTGCCGGCTCTGCGGCCTCTTCCGCGTCTTCGCCTTCGCCCTCAGAC
GAGTCGGATCTCCCTTTGGGCCGCCTCCCCGCATCGATACCGTCGACCTCGAGACCTAGAAAAACATGGA
GCAATCACAAGTAGCAATACAGCAGCTACCAATGCTGATTGTGCCTGGCTAGAAGCACAAGAGGAGGAGG
AGGTGGGTTTTCCAGTCACACCTCAGGTACCTTTAAGACCAATGACTTACAAGGCAGCTGTAGATCTTAG
CCACTTTTTAAAAGAAAAGGGGGGACTGGAAGGGCTAATTCACTCCCAACGAAGACAAGATATCCTTGAT
CTGTGGATCTACCACACACAAGGCTACTTCCCTGATTGGCAGAACTACACACCAGGGCCAGGGATCAGAT
ATCCACTGACCTTTGGATGGTGCTACAAGCTAGTACCAGTTGAGCAAGAGAAGGTAGAAGAAGCCAATGA
AGGAGAGAACACCCGCTTGTTACACCCTGTGAGCCTGCATGGGATGGATGACCCGGAGAGAGAAGTATTA
GAGTGGAGGTTTGACAGCCGCCTAGCATTTCATCACATGGCCCGAGAGCTGCATCCGGACTGTACTGGGT
CTCTCTGGTTAGACCAGATCTGAGCCTGGGAGCTCTCTGGCTAACTAGGGAACCCACTGCTTAAGCCTCA
ATAAAGCTTGCCTTGAGTGCTTCAAGTAGTGTGTGCCCGTCTGTTGTGTGACTCTGGTAACTAGAGATCC
CTCAGACCCTTTTAGTCAGTGTGGAAAATCTCTAGCAGGGCCCGTTTAAACCCGCTGATCAGCCTCGACT
GTGCCTTCTAGTTGCCAGCCATCTGTTGTTTGCCCCTCCCCCGTGCCTTCCTTGACCCTGGAAGGTGCCA
CTCCCACTGTCCTTTCCTAATAAAATGAGGAAATTGCATCGCATTGTCTGAGTAGGTGTCATTCTATTCT
GGGGGGTGGGGTGGGGCAGGACAGCAAGGGGGAGGATTGGGAAGACAATAGCAGGCATGTGAGCAAAAGG
CCAGCAAAAGGCCAGGAACCGTAAAAAGGCCGCGTTGCTGGCGTTTTTCCATAGGCTCCGCCCCCCTGAC
GAGCATCACAAAAATCGACGCTCAAGTCAGAGGTGGCGAAACCCGACAGGACTATAAAGATACCAGGCGT
TTCCCCCTGGAAGCTCCCTCGTGCGCTCTCCTGTTCCGACCCTGCCGCTTACCGGATACCTGTCCGCCTT
TCTCCCTTCGGGAAGCGTGGCGCTTTCTCATAGCTCACGCTGTAGGTATCTCAGTTCGGTGTAGGTCGTT
CGCTCCAAGCTGGGCTGTGTGCACGAACCCCCCGTTCAGCCCGACCGCTGCGCCTTATCCGGTAACTATC
GTCTTGAGTCCAACCCGGTAAGACACGACTTATCGCCACTGGCAGCAGCCACTGGTAACAGGATTAGCAG
AGCGAGGTATGTAGGCGGTGCTACAGAGTTCTTGAAGTGGTGGCCTAACTACGGCTACACTAGAAGAACA
GTATTTGGTATCTGCGCTCTGCTGAAGCCAGTTACCTTCGGAAAAAGAGTTGGTAGCTCTTGATCCGGCA
AACAAACCACCGCTGGTAGCGGTGGTTTTTTTGTTTGCAAGCAGCAGATTACGCGCAGAAAAAAAGGATC
TCAAGAAGATCCTTTGATCTTTTCTACGGGGTCTGACGCTCAGTGGAACGAAAACTCACGTTAAGGGATT
TTGGTCATGAGATTATCAAAAAGGATCTTCACCTAGATCCTTTTAAATTAAAAATGAAGTTTTAAATCAA
TCTAAAGTATATATGAGTAAACTTGGTCTGACAGTTACCAATGCTTAATCAGTGAGGCACCTATCTCAGC
GATCTGTCTATTTCGTTCATCCATAGTTGCCTGACTCCCCGTCGTGTAGATAACTACGATACGGGAGGGC
TTACCATCTGGCCCCAGTGCTGCAATGATACCGCGAGACCCACGCTCACCGGCTCCAGATTTATCAGCAA
TAAACCAGCCAGCCGGAAGGGCCGAGCGCAGAAGTGGTCCTGCAACTTTATCCGCCTCCATCCAGTCTAT
TAATTGTTGCCGGGAAGCTAGAGTAAGTAGTTCGCCAGTTAATAGTTTGCGCAACGTTGTTGCCATTGCT
ACAGGCATCGTGGTGTCACGCTCGTCGTTTGGTATGGCTTCATTCAGCTCCGGTTCCCAACGATCAAGGC
GAGTTACATGATCCCCCATGTTGTGCAAAAAAGCGGTTAGCTCCTTCGGTCCTCCGATCGTTGTCAGAAG
TAAGTTGGCCGCAGTGTTATCACTCATGGTTATGGCAGCACTGCATAATTCTCTTACTGTCATGCCATCC
GTAAGATGCTTTTCTGTGACTGGTGAGTACTCAACCAAGTCATTCTGAGAATAGTGTATGCGGCGACCGA
GTTGCTCTTGCCCGGCGTCAATACGGGATAATACCGCGCCACATAGCAGAACTTTAAAAGTGCTCATCAT
TGGAAAACGTTCTTCGGGGCGAAAACTCTCAAGGATCTTACCGCTGTTGAGATCCAGTTCGATGTAACCC
ACTCGTGCACCCAACTGATCTTCAGCATCTTTTACTTTCACCAGCGTTTCTGGGTGAGCAAAAACAGGAA
GGCAAAATGCCGCAAAAAAGGGAATAAGGGCGACACGGAAATGTTGAATACTCATACTCTTCCTTTTTCA
ATATTATTGAAGCATTTATCAGGGTTATTGTCTCATGAGCGGATACATATTTGAATGTATTTAGAAAAAT
AAACAAATAGGGGTTCCGCGCACATTTCCCCGAAAAGTGCCACCTG
