>Addgene plasmid #239561 | pFUW mito-GRX1-roGFP2 | depositor partial sequence | sequence record 471323 | ATP synthase signal peptide (1-69) and GRX1 gene
ATGGCCTCCACTCGTGTCCTCGCCTCTCGCCTGGCCTCCCAGATGGCTGCTTCCGCCAAGGTTGCCCGCC
CTGCTGTCCGCGTTGCTCAGGTCAGCAAGCGCACCATCCAGACTGGCTCCCCCCTCCAGACCCTCAAGCG
CACCCAGATGACCTCCATCGTCAACGCCACCACCCGCCAGGCTTTCCAGAAGCGCGCCTACTCTTCCGGA
TCCGCTCAAGAGTTTGTGAACTGCAAAATCCAGCCTGGGAAGGTGGTTGTGTTCATCAAGCCCACCTGCC
CGTACTGCAGGAGGGCCCAAGAGATCCTCAGTCAATTGCCCATCAAACAAGGGCTTCTGGAATTTGTCGA
TATCACAGCCACCAACCACACTAACGAGATTCAAGATTATTTGCAACAGCTCACGGGAGCAAGAACGGTG
CCTCGAGTCTTTATTGGTAAAGATTGTATAGGCGGATGCAGTGATCTAGTCTCTTTGCAACAGAGTGGGG
AACTGCTGACGCGGCTAAAGCAGATTGGAGCTCTGCAGACTAGTGGTGGTTCAGGTGGTGGTGGTTCAGG
TGGTGGTGGTTCAGGTGGAGGAGGATCA
