>Addgene plasmid #239561 | pFUW mito-GRX1-roGFP2 | depositor partial sequence | sequence record 471324 | roGFP2 gene
GGAGGAGGATCAGGAGGAGGAGGATCAGGAGGAGAATTCGTGAGCAAGGGCGAGGAGCTGTTCACCGGGG
TGGTGCCCATCCTGGTCGAGCTGGACGGCGACGTAAACGGCCACAAGTTCAGCGTGTCCGGCGAGGGCGA
GGGCGATGCCACCTACGGCAAGCTGACCCTGAAGTTCATCTCCACCACCGGCAAGCTGCCCGTGCCCTGG
CCCACCCTCGTGACCACCCTGACCTACGGCGTGCAGTGCTTCAGCCGCTACCCCGACCACATGAAGCAGC
ACGACTTCTTCAAGTCCGCCATGCCCGAAGGCTACGTCCAGGAGCGCACCATCTTCTTCAAGGACGACGG
CAACTACAAGACCCGCGCCGAGGTGAAGTTCGAGGGCGACACCCTGGTGAACCGCATCGAGCTGAAGGGC
ATCGACTTCAAGGAGGACGGCAACATCCTGGGGCACAAGCTGGAGTACAACTACAACTGCCACAACGTCT
ATATCATGGCCGACAAGCAGAAGAACGGCATCAAGGTGAACTTCAAGATCCGCCACAACATCGAGGACGG
CAGCGTGCAGCTCGCCGACCACTACCAGCAGAACACCCCCATCGGCGACGGCCCCGTGCTGCTGCCCGAC
AACCACTACCTGAGCACCTGCTCCGCCCTGAGCAAAGACCCCAACGAGAAGCGCGATCACATGGTCCTGC
TGGAGTTCGTGACCGCCGCCGGGATCACTCTCGGCATGGACGAGCTGTACAAGTAA
